>Addgene plasmid #204689 | p164-pAAV-mDlx-FLEX-mScarlet | addgene full sequence | sequence record 413650 | Addgene NGS Result
GAATTATGCAGTGCTGCCATAACCATGAGTGATAACACTGCGGCCAACTTACTTCTGACAACGATCGGAG
GACCGAAGGAGCTAACCGCTTTTTTGCACAACATGGGGGATCATGTAACTCGCCTTGATCGTTGGGAACC
GGAGCTGAATGAAGCCATACCAAACGACGAGCGTGACACCACGATGCCTGTAGCAATGGCAACAACGTTG
CGCAAACTATTAACTGGCGAACTACTTACTCTAGCTTCCCGGCAACAATTAATAGACTGGATGGAGGCGG
ATAAAGTTGCAGGACCACTTCTGCGCTCGGCCCTTCCGGCTGGCTGGTTTATTGCTGATAAATCTGGAGC
CGGTGAGCGTGGGTCTCGCGGTATCATTGCAGCACTGGGGCCAGATGGTAAGCCCTCCCGTATCGTAGTT
ATCTACACGACGGGGAGTCAGGCAACTATGGATGAACGAAATAGACAGATCGCTGAGATAGGTGCCTCAC
TGATTAAGCATTGGTAACTGTCAGACCAAGTTTACTCATATATACTTTAGATTGATTTAAAACTTCATTT
TTAATTTAAAAGGATCTAGGTGAAGATCCTTTTTGATAATCTCATGACCAAAATCCCTTAACGTGAGTTT
TCGTTCCACTGAGCGTCAGACCCCGTAGAAAAGATCAAAGGATCTTCTTGAGATCCTTTTTTTCTGCGCG
TAATCTGCTGCTTGCAAACAAAAAAACCACCGCTACCAGCGGTGGTTTGTTTGCCGGATCAAGAGCTACC
AACTCTTTTTCCGAAGGTAACTGGCTTCAGCAGAGCGCAGATACCAAATACTGTTCTTCTAGTGTAGCCG
TAGTTAGGCCACCACTTCAAGAACTCTGTAGCACCGCCTACATACCTCGCTCTGCTAATCCTGTTACCAG
TGGCTGCTGCCAGTGGCGATAAGTCGTGTCTTACCGGGTTGGACTCAAGACGATAGTTACCGGATAAGGC
GCAGCGGTCGGGCTGAACGGGGGGTTCGTGCACACAGCCCAGCTTGGAGCGAACGACCTACACCGAACTG
AGATACCTACAGCGTGAGCTATGAGAAAGCGCCACGCTTCCCGAAGGGAGAAAGGCGGACAGGTATCCGG
TAAGCGGCAGGGTCGGAACAGGAGAGCGCACGAGGGAGCTTCCAGGGGGAAACGCCTGGTATCTTTATAG
TCCTGTCGGGTTTCGCCACCTCTGACTTGAGCGTCGATTTTTGTGATGCTCGTCAGGGGGGCGGAGCCTA
TGGAAAAACGCCAGCAACGCGGCCTTTTTACGGTTCCTGGCCTTTTGCTGGCCTTTTGCTCACATGTCCT
GCAGGCAGCTGCGCGCTCGCTCGCTCACTGAGGCCGCCCGGGCGTCGGGCGACCTTTGGTCGCCCGGCCT
CAGTGAGCGAGCGAGCGCGCAGAGAGGGAGTGGCCAACTCCATCACTAGGGGTTCCTGCGGCCGCACGCG
TTTAATTAAGAATTCTATACACTCACAGTGGTTTGGCATATATTTGGTGAAATTTTTTAAGGAAAAATTA
GTGTTGGTTTCGATATATGGTAGCTTTTTCTCTAACATAATTTGAATAATTCAGCAAAGCCCTACTACCA
GCTGTACTTCTGCAGCCTCTTCCATTCTTTCCAGCATTATAATTTTGGTTAATTTTCAATTTTAGGTCCT
ACGTCTCTGCAATTTGTGTATGAATAACAGAATAATTTCCCTCTTTTGTTTCGCCTTTCCTGTTCCTGAA
TCTAAATAAAGATGGCTTTTTAGTATTAAAAGTGGAAGAAAATTACAGGTAATTATCTTTGACGGTAAAA
ACGCTGTAATCAGCGGGCTACATGAAAAATTACTCTAATTATGGCTGCATTTAAGAGAATGGAAAAAAAC
CTTCTTGTGGATAAAAACCTTAAATTGTCCCCAATGTCTGCTTCAAATTGGATGGCACTGCAGCTGGAGG
CTTTGTTCAGAATTGATCCTGGGGAGCTACGAACCCAAAGTTTCACAGTAGGAAGCTTGATATCGAATTC
CTGCAGCCCGGGCTGGGCATAAAAGTCAGGGCAGAGCCATCTATTGCTTACATTTGCTTCTAGCCTGCAG
GTCGAGGAGCGCAGCCTTCCAGAAGCAGAGCGCGGCGCCTTAAGCTGCAGAAGTTGGTCGTGAGGCACTG
GGCAGGTAAGTATCAAGGTTACAAGACAGGTTTAAGGAGACCAATAGAAACTGGGCTTGTCGAGACAGAG
AAGACTCTTGCGTTTCTGATAGGCACCTATTGGTCTTACTGACATCCACTTTGCCTTTCTCTCCACAGGT
GTCCACTCCCAGTTCAATTACAGCTCTTAAGAAACTAGTAGCCACTCGACGTCGATAACTTCGTATAGCA
TACATTATACGAAGTTATCCGAATCACAATAACTTCGTATAGGATACTTTATACGAAGTTATTTGGCGCG
CCGCTAGCTTACTTGTACAGCTCGTCCATGCCGCCGGTGGAGTGGCGGCCCTCGGAGCGTTCGTACTGTT
CCACCACGGTGTAGTCCTCGTTGTGGGAGGTGATGTCCAACTTGCGGTCGACGTTGTAGGCGCCGGGCAT
CTGCACGGGCTTCTTGGCCTTGTAGGTGGTCTTGAAGTCCGCCAGGTAGCGGCCGCCGTCCTTCAGGCGC
AGGGCCATCTTAATGTCGCCCTTCAGCACGCCGTCCTCGGGGTACAACCGCTCGGTGGACGCTTCCCAGC
CCATTGTCTTCTTCTGCATTACGGGGCCGTCAGGAGGGAAGTTGGTGCCGCGGAGCTTCACCTTGTAGAT
CAGGGTGCCGTCCTCCAGGGAGGTGTCCTGGGTCACGGTCACGGCGCCGCCGTCCTCGAAGTTCATCACG
CGCTCCCACTTGAAGCCCTCGGGGAAGGACTGCTTATAGTAGTCGGGGATGTCGGCGGGGTGCTTGATGA
AGGCCCTGGAGCCGTACATGAACTGAGGGGACAGGATGTCCCAGGAGAAGGGCAGGGGGCCACCCTTGGT
CACCTTCAGCTTGGCGGTCTGGGTGCCCTCGTAGGGGCGGCCCTCGCCCTCGCCCTCGATCTCGAACTCG
TGGCCGTTCATGGAGCCCTCCATGTGCACCTTGAACCGCATGAACTCCTTGATCACTGCCTCGCCCTTGC
TCACCATGATCTTTTGGTCCTCATCATTCTTTTCAACCTGTTTGGTTCTTCTCATACAGCACAGCATGGT
GGGGCCGGCCTTGATAACTTCGTATAATGTATGCTATACGAAGTTATCCGAATCGCAATAACTTCGTATA
AAGTATCCTATACGAAGTTATCGAAGATCATCACCACCCCTGCAGGGAATTCGATATCAAGCTTATCGAT
AATCAACCTCTGGATTACAAAATTTGTGAAAGATTGACTGGTATTCTTAACTATGTTGCTCCTTTTACGC
TATGTGGATACGCTGCTTTAATGCCTTTGTATCATGCTATTGCTTCCCGTATGGCTTTCATTTTCTCCTC
CTTGTATAAATCCTGGTTGCTGTCTCTTTATGAGGAGTTGTGGCCCGTTGTCAGGCAACGTGGCGTGGTG
TGCACTGTGTTTGCTGACGCAACCCCCACTGGTTGGGGCATTGCCACCACCTGTCAGCTCCTTTCCGGGA
CTTTCGCTTTCCCCCTCCCTATTGCCACGGCGGAACTCATCGCCGCCTGCCTTGCCCGCTGCTGGACAGG
GGCTCGGCTGTTGGGCACTGACAATTCCGTGGTGTTGTCGGGGAAATCATCGTCCTTTCCTTGGCTGCTC
GCCTATGTTGCCACCTGGATTCTGCGCGGGACGTCCTTCTGCTACGTCCCTTCGGCCCTCAATCCAGCGG
ACCTTCCTTCCCGCGGCCTGCTGCCGGCTCTGCGGCCTCTTCCGCGTCTTCGCCTTCGCCCTCAGACGAG
TCGGATCTCCCTTTGGGCCGCCTCCCCGCATCGATACCGAGCGCTGCTCGAGAGATCTGTGATAGCGGCC
ATCAAGCTGGCCGCGACTCTAGATCATAATCAGCCATACCACATTTGTAGAGGTTTTACTTGCTTTAAAA
AACCTCCCACACCTCCCCCTGAACCTGAAACATAAAATGAATGCAATTGTTGTTGTTAACTTGTTTATTG
CAGCTTATAATGGTTACAAATAAAGCAATAGCATCACAAATTTCACAAATAAAGCATTTTTTTCACTGCA
TTCTAGTTGTGGTTTGTCCAAACTCATCAATGTATCAGCTTATCGATACCGCATGCACGTGCGGACCGAG
CGGCCGCAGGAACCCCTAGTGATGGAGTTGGCCACTCCCTCTCTGCGCGCTCGCTCGCTCACTGAGGCCG
GGCGACCAAAGGTCGCCCGACGCCCGGGCTTTGCCCGGGCGGCCTCAGTGAGCGAGCGAGCGCGCAGCTG
CCTGCAGGGGCGCCTGATGCGGTATTTTCTCCTTACGCATCTGTGCGGTATTTCACACCGCATA
[95 nt withheld, positions 4475-4569]
T
[46 nt withheld, positions 4571-4616]
C
[141 nt withheld, positions 4618-4758]
CCTTTGACGTTGGAGTCCACGTTCTTT
[37 nt withheld, positions 4786-4822]
ACTCTATCTCGGGCTATTCTTTTGATTTATAAGGGATTTTGCCGATTTCGGTCTATTGGTTAAAAAATGA
GCTGATTTAACAAAAATTTAACGCGAATTTTAACAAAATATTAACGTTTACAATTTTATGGTGCACTCTC
AGTACAATCTGCTCTGATGCCGCATAGTTAAGCCAGCCCCGACACCCGCCAACACCCGCTGACGCGCCCT
GACGGGCTTGTCTGCTCCCGGCATCCGCTTACAGACAAGCTGTGACCGTCTCCGGGAGCTGCATGTGTCA
GAGGTTTTCACCGTCATCACCGAAACGCGCGAGACGAAAGGGCCTCGTGATACGCCTATTTTTATAGGTT
AATGTCATGATAATAATGGTTTCTTAGACGTCAGGTGGCACTTTTCGGGGAAATGTGCGCGGAACCCCTA
TTTGTTTATTTTTCTAAATACATTCAAATATGTATCCGCTCATGAGACAATAACCCTGATAAATGCTTCA
ATAATATTGAAAAAGGAAGAGTATGAGTATTCAACATTTCCGTGTCGCCCTTATTCCCTTTTTTGCGGCA
TTTTGCCTTCCTGTTTTTGCTCACCCAGAAACGCTGGTGAAAGTAAAAGATGCTGAAGATCAGTTGGGTG
CACGAGTGGGTTACATCGAACTGGATCTCAACAGCGGTAAGATCCTTGAGAGTTTTCGCCCCGAAGAACG
TTTTCCAATGATGAGCACTTTTAAAGTTCTGCTATGTGGCGCGGTATTATCCCGTATTGACGCCGGGCAA
GAGCAACTCGGTCGCCGCATACACTATTCTCAGAATGACTTGGTTGAGTACTCACCAGTCACAGAAAAGC
ATCTTACGGATGGCATGACAGTAAGA
Features (pLannotate 1.2.2; 22 found; start..end, strand, type, name):
    678..1266    +  rep_origin     ori: high-copy-number ColE1/pMB1/pBR322/pUC origin of replication
   1339..1366    +  repeat_region  AAV2 ITR (fragment): inverted terminal repeat of adeno-associated virus serotype 2 inverted
   1395..1422    +  repeat_region  AAV2 ITR (fragment): inverted terminal repeat of adeno-associated virus serotype 2 inverted
   2013..2042    -  misc_feature   MCS (fragment): pBluescript multiple cloning site
   2176..2308    +  intron         chimeric intron: chimera between introns from human β-globin and immunoglobulin heavy chain genes
   2365..2398    +  protein_bind   loxP: Cre-mediated recombination occurs in the 8-bp core sequence (GCATACAT). Cre recombinase
   2409..2442    +  protein_bind   lox2272: Cre-mediated recombination occurs in the 8-bp core sequence (GGATACTT). lox2272 sites are compatible with each other, but incompatible with loxP or loxN sites (Lee and Saito, 1988). Cre recombinase
   2462..3157    -  CDS            mScarlet-I: mScarlet-I is a basic (constitutively fluorescent) red fluorescent protein published in 2016, derived from synthetic construct. It is reported to be a rapidly-maturing monomer with moderate acid sensitivity.
   3158..3217    -  CDS            Gap43 (fragment): NEUM_RAT - Experimental evidence at protein level: Swiss-Prot protein existence level 1. This protein is associated with nerve growth. It is a major component of the motile 'growth cones' that form the tips of elongating axons. Plays a role in axonal and dendritic filopodia induction (By similarity). From Rattus norvegicus (Rat).
   3234..3267    -  protein_bind   loxP: Cre-mediated recombination occurs in the 8-bp core sequence (GCATACAT). Cre recombinase
   3278..3311    -  protein_bind   lox2272: Cre-mediated recombination occurs in the 8-bp core sequence (GGATACTT). lox2272 sites are compatible with each other, but incompatible with loxP or loxN sites (Lee and Saito, 1988). Cre recombinase
   3336..3361    +  misc_feature   MCS (fragment): pBluescript multiple cloning site
   3361..3949    +  misc_feature   WPRE: woodchuck hepatitis virus posttranscriptional regulatory element
   4012..4095    +  CDS            large T antigen (fragment): large T antigen from SV40 (simian virus 40)
   4118..4199    +  polyA_signal   SV40 poly(A) signal: SV40 polyadenylation signal
   4278..4418    +  repeat_region  AAV2 ITR: inverted terminal repeat of adeno-associated virus serotype 2 inverted
   4423..4474    -  misc_feature   bom (fragment): basis of mobility region from pBR322
   4493..4948    +  rep_origin     f1 ori (sequence partly withheld): f1 bacteriophage origin of replication; arrow indicates direction of (+) strand synthesis
   4949..4998    -  misc_feature   bom (fragment): basis of mobility region from pBR322
   5100..5135    -  CDS            rop (fragment): Rop protein, which maintains plasmids at low copy number; rop
   5230..5334    +  promoter       AmpR promoter: bla
   5335..507     +  CDS            AmpR (across the origin): β-lactamase; bla; confers resistance to ampicillin, carbenicillin, and related antibiotics
