[The description below was written by a language model from this plasmid's Addgene catalogue record and pLannotate feature annotations shown in this document.]
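Description:
p164-pAAV-mDlx-FLEX-mScarlet is an AAV transfer plasmid for Cre-dependent expression of a red fluorescent reporter in mammalian cells, built on a pAAV-mDlx-dio backbone. It is propagated in bacteria through a high-copy ColE1/pUC-type origin and selected with ampicillin via the β-lactamase gene; an f1 phage origin is also present. The expression cassette lies between AAV2 inverted terminal repeats, which direct replication and packaging of the intervening DNA into AAV particles. The depositor notes an 11 bp deletion in an ITR. Consistent with this, the annotation detects the ITR upstream of the cassette only as two short fragments, while the downstream ITR is called in full.

Expression is driven by the mDlx element named in the catalogue entry. It is not called as a feature, but presumably occupies the unannotated stretch between the upstream ITR and a chimeric β-globin/immunoglobulin intron. Downstream of the intron is a FLEX (DIO) switch: a loxP/lox2272 pair, then the coding sequence in reverse orientation, then a second loxP/lox2272 pair in the opposite orientation. Cre recombinase inverts the cassette and then excises one site of each incompatible pair, locking the reading frame in the sense orientation so that only Cre-expressing cells make the protein. The payload is mScarlet (annotated as the mScarlet-I variant) fused at its N-terminus to a short Gap43 fragment, which corresponds to the palmitoylation signal listed in the record and would tether the fluorophore to membranes. A WPRE and an SV40 polyadenylation signal follow to enhance transcript stability and processing.

The stated purpose is a fluorescent reporter under Dlx control. The associated work concerns cortical somatostatin projection neurons and interneurons, which fits intersectional labelling of Cre-defined cells.
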