Addgene plasmid #204689: p164-pAAV-mDlx-FLEX-mScarlet
Purpose: Fluorescent reporter under the control of the Dlx promotor
Depositing lab: Lynette Lim. Depositing organization: Vlaams Instituut voor Biotechnologie (VIB, vzw). Publication: Cortical somatostatin long-range projection neurons and interneurons exhibit divergent developmental trajectories. Fisher J, Verhagen M, Long Z, Moissidis M, Yan Y, He C, Wang J, Micoli E, Alastruey CM, Moors R, Marin O, Mi D, Lim L. Neuron. 2023 Dec 7:S0896-6273(23)00887-5. doi: 10.1016/j.neuron.2023.11.013. PubMed 38086373.
Backbone
  Vector backbone: pAAV-mDlx-dio
  Backbone manufacturer: addgene
  Backbone size w/o insert (bp): 4915
  Total vector size (bp): 5697
  Modifications to backbone: mScarlet fluorescent reporter added to the vector backbone
  Vector type: Mammalian Expression, AAV, Cre/Lox
Growth in bacteria
  Bacterial resistance: Ampicillin, 100 μg/mL
  Growth temperature: 37°C
  Growth strain: NEB Stable
  Copy number: High Copy
Gene/Insert
  Gene/Insert name: mScarlet (alt name: mScarlet)
  Species: Synthetic
  Insert size (bp): 770
  Promoter: mDlx
  Tag / fusion protein: mScarlet palmitoylation (N terminal on backbone)
  Cloning method: Restriction Enzyme; 5′ cloning site AscI (unknown if destroyed); 3′ cloning site FseI (unknown if destroyed)
  Sequencing primers: 5′ TTACTTGTACAGCTCGTCCATGC; 3′ CCACCATGCTGTGCTGTATGAGAAG
Terms and licenses: Academic/Nonprofit Terms; Industry Terms: Not Available to Industry
Depositor comments: 11bp sequence missing in AAV2 ITR sequence
How to cite: p164-pAAV-mDlx-FLEX-mScarlet was a gift from Lynette Lim (Addgene plasmid # 204689 ; http://n2t.net/addgene:204689 ; RRID:Addgene_204689)
